>Addgene plasmid #35993 | ptp4a3_R (TAL 3001) | depositor full sequence | sequence record 44392 | ptp4a3_R (TAL 3001) sequence 7956 bps
GACGGATCGGGAGATCTCCCGATCCCCTATGGTCGACTCTCAGTACAATCTGCTCTGATGCCGCATAGTT
AAGCCAGTATCTGCTCCCTGCTTGTGTGTTGGAGGTCGCTGAGTAGTGCGCGAGCAAAATTTAAGCTACA
ACAAGGCAAGGCTTGACCGACAATTGCATGAAGAATCTGCTTAGGGTTAGGCGTTTTGCGCTGCTTCGCG
ATGTACGGGCCAGATATACGCGTTGACATTGATTATTGACTAGTTATTAATAGTAATCAATTACGGGGTC
ATTAGTTCATAGCCCATATATGGAGTTCCGCGTTACATAACTTACGGTAAATGGCCCGCCTGGCTGACCG
CCCAACGACCCCCGCCCATTGACGTCAATAATGACGTATGTTCCCATAGTAACGCCAATAGGGACTTTCC
ATTGACGTCAATGGGTGGACTATTTACGGTAAACTGCCCACTTGGCAGTACATCAAGTGTATCATATGCC
AAGTACGCCCCCTATTGACGTCAATGACGGTAAATGGCCCGCCTGGCATTATGCCCAGTACATGACCTTA
TGGGACTTTCCTACTTGGCAGTACATCTACGTATTAGTCATCGCTATTACCATGGTGATGCGGTTTTGGC
AGTACATCAATGGGCGTGGATAGCGGTTTGACTCACGGGGATTTCCAAGTCTCCACCCCATTGACGTCAA
TGGGAGTTTGTTTTGGCACCAAAATCAACGGGACTTTCCAAAATGTCGTAACAACTCCGCCCCATTGACG
CAAATGGGCGGTAGGCGTGTACGGTGGGAGGTCTATATAAGCAGAGCTCTCTGGCTAACTAGAGAACCCA
CTGCTTACTGGCTTATCGAAATTAATACGACTCACTATAGGGAGACCCAAGCTGGCTAGCACCATGGACT
ACAAAGACCATGACGGTGATTATAAAGATCATGACATCGATTACAAGGATGACGATGACAAGATGGCCCC
CAAGAAGAAGAGGAAGGTGGGCATTCACCGCGGGGTACCTATGGTGGACTTGAGGACACTCGGTTATTCG
CAACAGCAACAGGAGAAAATCAAGCCTAAGGTCAGGAGCACCGTCGCGCAACACCACGAGGCGCTTGTGG
GGCATGGCTTCACTCATGCGCATATTGTCGCGCTTTCACAGCACCCTGCGGCGCTTGGGACGGTGGCTGT
CAAATACCAAGATATGATTGCGGCCCTGCCCGAAGCCACGCACGAGGCAATTGTAGGGGTCGGTAAACAG
TGGTCGGGAGCGCGAGCACTTGAGGCGCTGCTGACTGTGGCGGGTGAGCTTAGGGGGCCTCCGCTCCAGC
TCGACACCGGGCAGCTGCTGAAGATCGCGAAGAGAGGGGGAGTAACAGCGGTAGAGGCAGTGCACGCCTG
GCGCAATGCGCTCACCGGGGCCCCCTTGAACCTGACCCCAGACCAGGTAGTCGCAATCGCGAACAATAAT
GGGGGAAAGCAAGCCCTGGAAACCGTGCAAAGGTTGTTGCCGGTCCTTTGTCAAGACCACGGCCTTACAC
CGGAGCAAGTCGTGGCCATTGCATCCCACGACGGTGGCAAACAGGCTCTTGAGACGGTTCAGAGACTTCT
CCCAGTTCTCTGTCAAGCCCACGGGCTGACTCCCGATCAAGTTGTAGCGATTGCGTCGAACATTGGAGGG
AAACAAGCATTGGAGACTGTCCAACGGCTCCTTCCCGTGTTGTGTCAAGCCCACGGTTTGACGCCTGCAC
AAGTGGTCGCCATCGCCAGCCATGATGGCGGTAAGCAGGCGCTGGAAACAGTACAGCGCCTGCTGCCTGT
ACTGTGCCAGGATCATGGACTGACCCCAGACCAGGTAGTCGCAATCGCGTCGAACATTGGGGGAAAGCAA
GCCCTGGAAACCGTGCAAAGGTTGTTGCCGGTCCTTTGTCAAGACCACGGCCTTACACCGGAGCAAGTCG
TGGCCATTGCAAATAATAACGGTGGCAAACAGGCTCTTGAGACGGTTCAGAGACTTCTCCCAGTTCTCTG
TCAAGCCCACGGGCTGACTCCCGATCAAGTTGTAGCGATTGCGTCGCATGACGGAGGGAAACAAGCATTG
GAGACTGTCCAACGGCTCCTTCCCGTGTTGTGTCAAGCCCACGGTTTGACGCCTGCACAAGTGGTCGCCA
TCGCCAGCCATGATGGCGGTAAGCAGGCGCTGGAAACAGTACAGCGCCTGCTGCCTGTACTGTGCCAGGA
TCATGGACTGACCCCAGACCAGGTAGTCGCAATCGCGTCGAACATTGGGGGAAAGCAAGCCCTGGAAACC
GTGCAAAGGTTGTTGCCGGTCCTTTGTCAAGACCACGGCCTTACACCGGAGCAAGTCGTGGCCATTGCAT
CCCACGACGGTGGCAAACAGGCTCTTGAGACGGTTCAGAGACTTCTCCCAGTTCTCTGTCAAGCCCACGG
GCTGACTCCCGATCAAGTTGTAGCGATTGCGAATAACAATGGAGGGAAACAAGCATTGGAGACTGTCCAA
CGGCTCCTTCCCGTGTTGTGTCAAGCCCACGGTTTGACGCCTGCACAAGTGGTCGCCATCGCCAGCCATG
ATGGCGGTAAGCAGGCGCTGGAAACAGTACAGCGCCTGCTGCCTGTACTGTGCCAGGATCATGGACTGAC
CCCAGACCAGGTAGTCGCAATCGCGTCGAACATTGGGGGAAAGCAAGCCCTGGAAACCGTGCAAAGGTTG
TTGCCGGTCCTTTGTCAAGACCACGGCCTTACACCGGAGCAAGTCGTGGCCATTGCAAATAATAACGGTG
GCAAACAGGCTCTTGAGACGGTTCAGAGACTTCTCCCAGTTCTCTGTCAAGCCCACGGGCTGACTCCCGA
TCAAGTTGTAGCGATTGCGTCGCATGACGGAGGGAAACAAGCATTGGAGACTGTCCAACGGCTCCTTCCC
GTGTTGTGTCAAGCCCACGGTCTGACACCCGAACAGGTGGTCGCCATTGCTTCTAACATCGGAGGACGGC
CAGCCTTGGAGTCCATCGTAGCCCAATTGTCCAGGCCCGATCCCGCGTTGGCTGCGTTAACGAATGACCA
TCTGGTGGCGTTGGCATGTCTTGGTGGACGACCCGCGCTCGATGCAGTCAAAAAGGGTCTGCCTCATGCT
CCCGCATTGATCAAAAGAACCAACCGGCGGATTCCCGAGAGAACTTCCCATCGAGTCGCGGGATCCCAAC
TAGTCAAAAGTGAACTGGAGGAGAAGAAATCTGAACTTCGTCATAAATTGAAATATGTGCCTCATGAATA
TATTGAATTAATTGAAATTGCCAGAAATTCCACTCAGGATAGAATTCTTGAAATGAAGGTAATGGAATTT
TTTATGAAAGTTTATGGATATAGAGGTAAACATTTGGGTGGATCAAGGAAACCGGACGGAGCAATTTATA
CTGTCGGATCTCCTATTGATTACGGTGTGATCGTGGATACTAAAGCTTATAGCGGAGGTTATAATCTGCC
AATTGGCCAAGCAGATGAAATGCAACGATATGTCGAAGAAAATCAAACACGAAACAAACATATCAACCCT
AATGAATGGTGGAAAGTCTATCCATCTTCTGTAACGGAATTTAAGTTTTTATTTGTGAGTGGTCACTTTA
AAGGAAACTACAAAGCTCAGCTTACACGATTAAATCATATCACTAATTGTAATGGAGCTGTTCTTAGTGT
AGAAGAGCTTTTAATTGGTGGAGAAATGATTAAAGCCGGCACATTAACCTTAGAGGAAGTGAGACGGAAA
TTTAATAACGGCGAGATAAACTTTTAAGGGCCCTTCGAAGGTAAGCCTATCCCTAACCCTCTCCTCGGTC
TCGATTCTACGCGTACCGGTCATCATCACCATCACCATTGAGTTTAAACCCGCTGATCAGCCTCGACTGT
GCCTTCTAGTTGCCAGCCATCTGTTGTTTGCCCCTCCCCCGTGCCTTCCTTGACCCTGGAAGGTGCCACT
CCCACTGTCCTTTCCTAATAAAATGAGGAAATTGCATCGCATTGTCTGAGTAGGTGTCATTCTATTCTGG
GGGGTGGGGTGGGGCAGGACAGCAAGGGGGAGGATTGGGAAGACAATAGCAGGCATGCTGGGGATGCGGT
GGGCTCTATGGCTTCTGAGGCGGAAAGAACCAGCTGGGGCTCTAGGGGGTATCCCC
[124 nt withheld, positions 4187-4310]
C
[32 nt withheld, positions 4312-4343]
CA
[57 nt withheld, positions 4346-4402]
A
[49 nt withheld, positions 4404-4452]
CCTTTGACGTTGGAGTCCACGTTCTTT
[37 nt withheld, positions 4480-4516]
ACCCTATCTCGGTCTATTCTTTTGATTTATAAGGGATTTTGGGGATTTCGGCCTATTGGTTAAAAAATGA
GCTGATTTAACAAAAATTTAACGCGAATTAATTCTGTGGAATGTGTGTCAGTTAGGGTGTGGAAAGTCCC
CAGGCTCCCCAGGCAGGCAGAAGTATGCAAAGCATGCATCTCAATTAGTCAGCAACCAGGTGTGGAAAGT
CCCCAGGCTCCCCAGCAGGCAGAAGTATGCAAAGCATGCATCTCAATTAGTCAGCAACCATAGTCCCGCC
CCTAACTCCGCCCATCCCGCCCCTAACTCCGCCCAGTTCCGCCCATTCTCCGCCCCATGGCTGACTAATT
TTTTTTATTTATGCAGAGGCCGAGGCCGCCTCTGCCTCTGAGCTATTCCAGAAGTAGTGAGGAGGCTTTT
TTGGAGGCCTAGGCTTTTGCAAAAAGCTCCCGGGAGCTTGTATATCCATTTTCGGATCTGATCAGCACGT
GTTGACAATTAATCATCGGCATAGTATATCGGCATAGTATAATACGACAAGGTGAGGAACTAAACCATGG
CCAAGCCTTTGTCTCAAGAAGAATCCACCCTCATTGAAAGAGCAACGGCTACAATCAACAGCATCCCCAT
CTCTGAAGACTACAGCGTCGCCAGCGCAGCTCTCTCTAGCGACGGCCGCATCTTCACTGGTGTCAATGTA
TATCATTTTACTGGGGGACCTTGTGCAGAACTCGTGGTGCTGGGCACTGCTGCTGCTGCGGCAGCTGGCA
ACCTGACTTGTATCGTCGCGATCGGAAATGAGAACAGGGGCATCTTGAGCCCCTGCGGACGGTGTCGACA
GGTGCTTCTCGATCTGCATCCTGGGATCAAAGCGATAGTGAAGGACAGTGATGGACAGCCGACGGCAGTT
GGGATTCGTGAATTGCTGCCCTCTGGTTATGTGTGGGAGGGCTAAGCACTTCGTGGCCGAGGAGCAGGAC
TGACACGTGCTACGAGATTTCGATTCCACCGCCGCCTTCTATGAAAGGTTGGGCTTCGGAATCGTTTTCC
GGGACGCCGGCTGGATGATCCTCCAGCGCGGGGATCTCATGCTGGAGTTCTTCGCCCACCCCAACTTGTT
TATTGCAGCTTATAATGGTTACAAATAAAGCAATAGCATCACAAATTTCACAAATAAAGCATTTTTTTCA
CTGCATTCTAGTTGTGGTTTGTCCAAACTCATCAATGTATCTTATCATGTCTGTATACCGTCGACCTCTA
GCTAGAGCTTGGCGTAATCATGGTCATAGCTGTTTCCTGTGTGAAATTGTTATCCGCTCACAATTCCACA
CAACATACGAGCCGGAAGCATAAAGTGTAAAGCCTGGGGTGCCTAATGAGTGAGCTAACTCACATTAATT
GCGTTGCGCTCACTGCCCGCTTTCCAGTCGGGAAACCTGTCGTGCCAGCTGCATTAATGAATCGGCCAAC
GCGCGGGGAGAGGCGGTTTGCGTATTGGGCGCTCTTCCGCTTCCTCGCTCACTGACTCGCTGCGCTCGGT
CGTTCGGCTGCGGCGAGCGGTATCAGCTCACTCAAAGGCGGTAATACGGTTATCCACAGAATCAGGGGAT
AACGCAGGAAAGAACATGTGAGCAAAAGGCCAGCAAAAGGCCAGGAACCGTAAAAAGGCCGCGTTGCTGG
CGTTTTTCCATAGGCTCCGCCCCCCTGACGAGCATCACAAAAATCGACGCTCAAGTCAGAGGTGGCGAAA
CCCGACAGGACTATAAAGATACCAGGCGTTTCCCCCTGGAAGCTCCCTCGTGCGCTCTCCTGTTCCGACC
CTGCCGCTTACCGGATACCTGTCCGCCTTTCTCCCTTCGGGAAGCGTGGCGCTTTCTCAATGCTCACGCT
GTAGGTATCTCAGTTCGGTGTAGGTCGTTCGCTCCAAGCTGGGCTGTGTGCACGAACCCCCCGTTCAGCC
CGACCGCTGCGCCTTATCCGGTAACTATCGTCTTGAGTCCAACCCGGTAAGACACGACTTATCGCCACTG
GCAGCAGCCACTGGTAACAGGATTAGCAGAGCGAGGTATGTAGGCGGTGCTACAGAGTTCTTGAAGTGGT
GGCCTAACTACGGCTACACTAGAAGGACAGTATTTGGTATCTGCGCTCTGCTGAAGCCAGTTACCTTCGG
AAAAAGAGTTGGTAGCTCTTGATCCGGCAAACAAACCACCGCTGGTAGCGGTGGTTTTTTTGTTTGCAAG
CAGCAGATTACGCGCAGAAAAAAAGGATCTCAAGAAGATCCTTTGATCTTTTCTACGGGGTCTGACGCTC
AGTGGAACGAAAACTCACGTTAAGGGATTTTGGTCATGAGATTATCAAAAAGGATCTTCACCTAGATCCT
TTTAAATTAAAAATGAAGTTTTAAATCAATCTAAAGTATATATGAGTAAACTTGGTCTGACAGTTACCAA
TGCTTAATCAGTGAGGCACCTATCTCAGCGATCTGTCTATTTCGTTCATCCATAGTTGCCTGACTCCCCG
TCGTGTAGATAACTACGATACGGGAGGGCTTACCATCTGGCCCCAGTGCTGCAATGATACCGCGAGACCC
ACGCTCACCGGCTCCAGATTTATCAGCAATAAACCAGCCAGCCGGAAGGGCCGAGCGCAGAAGTGGTCCT
GCAACTTTATCCGCCTCCATCCAGTCTATTAATTGTTGCCGGGAAGCTAGAGTAAGTAGTTCGCCAGTTA
ATAGTTTGCGCAACGTTGTTGCCATTGCTACAGGCATCGTGGTGTCACGCTCGTCGTTTGGTATGGCTTC
ATTCAGCTCCGGTTCCCAACGATCAAGGCGAGTTACATGATCCCCCATGTTGTGCAAAAAAGCGGTTAGC
TCCTTCGGTCCTCCGATCGTTGTCAGAAGTAAGTTGGCCGCAGTGTTATCACTCATGGTTATGGCAGCAC
TGCATAATTCTCTTACTGTCATGCCATCCGTAAGATGCTTTTCTGTGACTGGTGAGTACTCAACCAAGTC
ATTCTGAGAATAGTGTATGCGGCGACCGAGTTGCTCTTGCCCGGCGTCAATACGGGATAATACCGCGCCA
CATAGCAGAACTTTAAAAGTGCTCATCATTGGAAAACGTTCTTCGGGGCGAAAACTCTCAAGGATCTTAC
CGCTGTTGAGATCCAGTTCGATGTAACCCACTCGTGCACCCAACTGATCTTCAGCATCTTTTACTTTCAC
CAGCGTTTCTGGGTGAGCAAAAACAGGAAGGCAAAATGCCGCAAAAAAGGGAATAAGGGCGACACGGAAA
TGTTGAATACTCATACTCTTCCTTTTTCAATATTATTGAAGCATTTATCAGGGTTATTGTCTCATGAGCG
GATACATATTTGAATGTATTTAGAAAAATAAACAAATAGGGGTTCCGCGCACATTTCCCCGAAAAGTGCC
ACCTGACGTC
Features (pLannotate 1.2.2; 26 found; start..end, strand, type, name):
     36..80      -  misc_feature   bom (fragment): basis of mobility region from pBR322
    235..614     +  enhancer       CMV enhancer: human cytomegalovirus immediate early enhancer
    615..818     +  promoter       CMV promoter: human cytomegalovirus (CMV) immediate early promoter
    814..847     +  LTR            5' LTR (truncated) (fragment): truncated 5' long terminal repeat (LTR) from HIV-1
    863..881     +  promoter       T7 promoter: promoter for bacteriophage T7 RNA polymerase
    907..972     +  CDS            3xFLAG: three tandem FLAG® epitope tags, followed by an enterokinase cleavage site
   1024..1533    +  CDS            avrBs3 (fragment): AVRB3_XANEU - Experimental evidence at protein level: Swiss-Prot protein existence level 1. Avirulence protein. Acts as a transcription factor in C.annuum plants. In susceptible plants lacking the Bs3 resistance gene induces expression of a number of genes, including genes homologous to a family of auxin-induced genes, alpha-expansin genes, pectate lyase, anthocyanidin glucoside rhamnosyl transferase and at least one transcription factor, UPA20. Their expression leads to plant hypertrophy in mesophyll cells, probably mainly mediated by UPA20 (PubMed:17962565). In resistant plants induces the h
   3022..3228    +  CDS            pthXo1 (fragment): PTHX1_XANOP - Also known as tal2b. Experimental evidence at protein level: Swiss-Prot protein existence level 1. Avirulence protein. Acts as a transcription factor in rice, inducing expression of a number of host genes including SWEET11 (Os8N3, XA13, AC Q6YZF3) in susceptible plants with the Xa13 allele. Plants with the xa13 allele, which has an altered promoter, are resistant to bacterial blight caused by this bacterial strain and do not induce SWEET11. The xa13 allele elicits an atypical hypersensitive response (HR). PthXo1 binds SWEET11 promoter DNA in a sequence-specific manner. From Xanth
   3217..3804    +  CDS            FokI cleavage domain: nonspecific DNA cleavage domain of the FokI endonuclease (Li et al., 1992) must dimerize to be catalytically active
   3820..3861    +  CDS            V5 tag: epitope tag from simian virus 5
   3917..4141    +  polyA_signal   bGH poly(A) signal: bovine growth hormone polyadenylation signal
   4145..4166    +  promoter       SV40 promoter (fragment): SV40 enhancer and early promoter
   4187..4615    +  rep_origin     f1 ori (sequence partly withheld): f1 bacteriophage origin of replication; arrow indicates direction of (+) strand synthesis
   4629..4959    +  promoter       SV40 promoter: SV40 enhancer and early promoter
   5007..5054    +  promoter       EM7 promoter: synthetic bacterial promoter&nbsp
   5073..5471    +  CDS            BSD: blasticidin S deaminase; Aspergillus terreus BSD; confers resistance to blasticidin
   5472..5499    +  CDS            BleoR (fragment): antibiotic-binding protein; Sh ble from Streptoalloteichus hindustanus; confers resistance to bleomycin, phleomycin, and Zeocin™
   5509..5634    +  CDS            ble (fragment): BLE_KLEPN - Experimental evidence at protein level: Swiss-Prot protein existence level 1. Binding protein with a strong affinity to the bleomycin family of antibiotics. Binds to CL990; an antimitotic-antibiotic compound. From Klebsiella pneumoniae.
   5629..5750    +  polyA_signal   SV40 poly(A) signal: SV40 polyadenylation signal
   5823..5839    -  protein_bind   lac operator: The lac repressor binds to the lac operator to inhibit transcription in E. coli. This inhibition can be relieved by adding lactose or isopropyl-β-D-thiogalactopyranoside (IPTG). lac repressor encoded by lacI
   5847..5877    -  promoter       lac promoter: promoter for the E. coli lac operon
   5892..5913    -  protein_bind   CAP binding site: CAP binding activates transcription in the presence of cAMP. E. coli catabolite activator protein
   5926..6018    -  CDS            lacI (fragment): lac repressor; lacI; The lac repressor binds to the lac operator to inhibit transcription in E. coli. This inhibition can be relieved by adding lactose or isopropyl-β-D-thiogalactopyranoside (IPTG).
   6201..6789    -  rep_origin     ori: high-copy-number ColE1/pMB1/pBR322/pUC origin of replication
   6960..7820    -  CDS            AmpR: β-lactamase; bla; confers resistance to ampicillin, carbenicillin, and related antibiotics
   7821..7925    -  promoter       AmpR promoter: bla
