[The description below was written by a language model from this plasmid's Addgene catalogue record and pLannotate feature annotations shown in this document.]
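Description:
ptp4a3_R (TAL 3001) is a TALEN expression plasmid built on the JDS 70 backbone, encoding the right-hand member of a nuclease pair directed against the zebrafish ptp4a3 gene (ptp4a3a). It is a 7,956 bp high-copy plasmid that replicates in E. coli from a ColE1/pUC-type origin and is selected with ampicillin through the bla gene; an f1 origin is also present. The backbone additionally carries an SV40/EM7 promoter-driven blasticidin S deaminase cassette with an SV40 polyadenylation signal, which could permit blasticidin selection in mammalian cells or bacteria. Short bleomycin-resistance fragments next to it appear to be backbone remnants.

The payload is a single open reading frame placed downstream of the CMV enhancer/promoter and a T7 promoter, so it can be expressed directly in mammalian cells or transcribed in vitro with T7 RNA polymerase to produce mRNA. The reading frame starts with an N-terminal 3xFLAG tag, followed by TAL effector sequence. The annotation software recognises the flanking N- and C-terminal portions as homologous to Xanthomonas effectors (avrBs3, pthXo1), while the unannotated stretch between them presumably holds the custom repeat array that specifies the ptp4a3 target half-site. This DNA-binding domain is fused at its C terminus to the wild-type FokI cleavage domain. A V5 tag sequence is annotated just after FokI, though the record does not indicate whether it is translated, and a bGH polyadenylation signal ends the unit. Because FokI must dimerise to cut, this construct is meant to be used with a partner TALEN binding the opposite half-site. The associated work used such pairs for targeted gene disruption in somatic zebrafish cells.
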