Addgene plasmid #35993: ptp4a3_R (TAL 3001)
Depositing lab: Keith Joung. Depositing organization: Massachusetts General Hospital. Publication: Targeted gene disruption in somatic zebrafish cells using engineered TALENs. Sander JD, Cade L, Khayter C, Reyon D, Peterson RT, Joung JK, Yeh JR. Nat Biotechnol. 2011 Aug 5;29(8):697-8. doi: 10.1038/nbt.1934. PubMed 21822241.
Backbone
  Vector backbone: JDS 70
  Vector type: Mammalian Expression ; T7
Growth in bacteria
  Bacterial resistance: Ampicillin, 100 μg/mL
  Growth temperature: 37°C
  Growth strain: XL1 Blue
  Copy number: High Copy
Gene/Insert
  Gene/Insert name: TAL array targeting ptp4a3 (alt name: ptp4a3)
  Species: D. rerio (zebrafish)
  Entrez Gene: ptp4a3a (a.k.a. ptp4a3, wu:fc54b05, wu:fv52d11, zgc:77109)
  Tag / fusion protein: 3X Flag (N terminal on backbone); WT FOKI (C terminal on backbone)
  Cloning method: Restriction Enzyme; 5′ cloning site NA (unknown if destroyed); 3′ cloning site NA (unknown if destroyed)
  Sequencing primers: 5′ CMV-f; 3′ BGH rev
Terms and licenses: Academic/Nonprofit Terms; Industry Terms: Not Available to Industry
How to cite: ptp4a3_R (TAL 3001) was a gift from Keith Joung (Addgene plasmid # 35993 ; http://n2t.net/addgene:35993 ; RRID:Addgene_35993)
