>Addgene plasmid #35993 | ptp4a3_R (TAL 3001) | addgene partial sequence | sequence record 46178 | CMV-F 5'-CGCAAATGGGCGGTAGGCGTG-3'
GAGAACCCACTGCTTACTGGCTTATCGAAATTAATACGACTCACTATAGGGAGACCCAAGCTGGCTAGCA
CCATGGACTACAAAGACCATGACGGTGATTATAAAGATCATGACATCGATTACAAGGATGACGATGACAA
GATGGCCCCCAAGAAGAAGAGGAAGGTGGGCATTCACCGCGGGGTACCTATGGTGGACTTGAGGACACTC
GGTTATTCGCAACAGCAACAGGAGAAAATCAAGCCTAAGGTCAGGAGCACCGTCGCGCAACACCACGAGG
CGCTTGTGGGGCATGGCTTCACTCATGCGCATATTGTCGCGCTTTCACAGCACCCTGCGGCGCTTGGGAC
GGTGGCTGTCAAATACCAAGATATGATTGCGGCCCTGCCCGAAGCCACGCACGAGGCAATTGTAGGGGTC
GGTAAACAGTGGTCGGGAGCGCGAGCACTTGAGGCGCTGCTGACTGTGGCGGGTGAGCTTAGGGGGCCTC
CGCTCCAGCTCGACACCGGGCAGCTGCTGAAGATCGCGAAGAGAGGGGGAGTAACAGCGGTAGAGGCAGT
GCACGCCTGGCGCAATGCGCTCACCGGGGCCCCCTTGAACCTGACCCCAGACCAGGTAGTCGCAATCGCG
AACAATAATGGGGGAAAGCAAGCCCTGGAAACCGTGCAAAGGTTGTTGCCGGTCCTTTGTCAAGACCACG
GCCTTACACCGGAGCAAGTCGTGGCCATTGCATCCCACGACGGTGGCAAACAGGCTCTTGAGACGGTTCA
GAGACTTCTCCCAGTTCTCTGTCAAGCCCACGGGCTGACTCCCGATCAAGTTGTAGCGATTGCGTCGAAC
ATTGGA
